Addgene plasmid #237559: pMIHP-16157 AU1.C.HA
Purpose: (Empty Backbone) AU1.C.HA Flow Code Plasmid This plasmid is to be used with mRNAs.
Depositing lab: Adrian Liston. Depositing organization: Babraham Institute.
Backbone
  Vector backbone: p.MIHP — made from p.MIGII with the GFP element being replaced with the histone epitopes
  Vector type: Retroviral
  Tag / fusion protein: AU1; C; HA
Growth in bacteria
  Bacterial resistance: Ampicillin, 100 μg/mL
  Growth temperature: 30°C
  Growth strain: NEB Stable
  Copy number: Unknown
Gene/Insert
  Gene/Insert name: None
Terms and licenses: Academic/Nonprofit Terms; Industry Terms: Not Available to Industry
How to cite: pMIHP-16157 AU1.C.HA was a gift from Adrian Liston (Addgene plasmid # 237559 ; http://n2t.net/addgene:237559 ; RRID:Addgene_237559)
