[The description below was written by a language model from this plasmid's Addgene catalogue record and pLannotate feature annotations shown in this document.]
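Description:
pMIHP-16157 AU1.C.HA is an empty-backbone gammaretroviral vector of about 6.3 kb, built on p.MIHP, which the record describes as a derivative of p.MIGII in which the GFP reporter has been replaced by epitope-tagged histone. It is propagated in E. coli through a high-copy ColE1/pUC-type origin and selected with ampicillin via the β-lactamase gene. The short tetracycline-resistance, lacI, rop, bom and lacZα fragments in the annotation are non-functional remnants of earlier cloning vectors.

The retroviral unit is flanked by murine embryonic stem cell virus 5' and 3' LTRs. It carries the MESV Ψ packaging signal and a truncated, start-codon-less MMLV gag segment, which together support encapsidation of the vector RNA when viral proteins are supplied in trans. Downstream, an EMCV IRES drives translation of mouse histone H2B (H2bc3). According to the catalogue fields, the histone is fused to AU1, C and HA epitopes. The feature table detects only an HA-type tag after the histone coding region, so the AU1 and C tags are unannotated rather than confirmed there.

No insert is present. In this MIG-style layout, a gene of interest would presumably be placed between the gag region and the IRES, so that it is transcribed from the 5' LTR on the same bicistronic message as the reporter, although the record does not identify the cloning site. The nuclear, epitope-tagged histone replaces a fluorescent protein as the marker of transduced cells. The specific AU1/C/HA combination serves as one "Flow Code", an antibody-detectable barcode that presumably allows differently marked populations to be distinguished by flow cytometry. The depositor notes only that the plasmid is intended for use with mRNAs and gives no further detail.
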