Features (pLannotate 1.2.2; 20 found; start..end, strand, type, name):
     32..233     -  CDS            TcR (fragment): tetracycline efflux protein; tet; confers resistance to tetracycline
    234..332     +  CDS            env (fragment): murine leukemia virus gPr80 envelope polyprotein precursor; env; proteolytically cleaved into gp70SU and p15TM subunits
    374..890     +  LTR            5' LTR: 5' long terminal repeat from murine embryonic stem cell virus
    954..1295    +  misc_feature   MESV Ψ: packaging signal of murine embryonic stem cell virus
   1362..1778    +  CDS            gag (truncated): truncated Moloney murine leukemia virus (MMLV) gag gene lacking the start codon
   1837..2397    +  misc_feature   IRES: internal ribosome entry site (IRES) of the encephalomyocarditis virus (EMCV)
   2400..2777    +  CDS            H2bc3: H2B1B_MOUSE - Also known as Hist1h2bb Experimental evidence at protein level: Swiss-Prot protein existence level 1. Core component of nucleosome. Nucleosomes wrap and compact DNA into chromatin, limiting DNA accessibility to the cellular machineries which require DNA as a template. Histones thereby play a central role in transcription regulation, DNA repair, DNA replication and chromosomal stability. DNA accessibility is regulated via a complex set of post-translational modifications of histones, also called histone code, and nucleosome remodeling. From Mus musculus (Mouse).
   2910..2936    +  CDS            3xHA (fragment): three tandem HA epitope tags
   2965..2995    +  misc_feature   MCS (fragment): pUC18/19 multiple cloning site
   3115..3629    +  LTR            3' LTR: 3' long terminal repeat from murine embryonic stem cell virus
   3791..3807    -  protein_bind   lac operator: The lac repressor binds to the lac operator to inhibit transcription in E. coli. This inhibition can be relieved by adding lactose or isopropyl-β-D-thiogalactopyranoside (IPTG). lac repressor encoded by lacI
   3815..3845    -  promoter       lac promoter: promoter for the E. coli lac operon
   3860..3881    -  protein_bind   CAP binding site: CAP binding activates transcription in the presence of cAMP. E. coli catabolite activator protein
   3894..3986    -  CDS            lacI (fragment): lac repressor; lacI; The lac repressor binds to the lac operator to inhibit transcription in E. coli. This inhibition can be relieved by adding lactose or isopropyl-β-D-thiogalactopyranoside (IPTG).
   4169..4757    -  rep_origin     ori: high-copy-number ColE1/pMB1/pBR322/pUC origin of replication
   4928..5788    -  CDS            AmpR: β-lactamase; bla; confers resistance to ampicillin, carbenicillin, and related antibiotics
   5789..5893    -  promoter       AmpR promoter: bla
   5988..6023    +  CDS            rop (fragment): Rop protein, which maintains plasmids at low copy number; rop
   6125..6224    +  misc_feature   bom (fragment): basis of mobility region from pBR322
   6230..32      -  CDS            lacZα (fragment) (across the origin): LacZα fragment of β-galactosidase; lacZ fragment
>Addgene plasmid #237559 | pMIHP-16157 AU1.C.HA | addgene full sequence | sequence record 477171 | Addgene NGS Result
TTTTCCCAGTCACGACGTTGTAAAACGACGGCGCAAGGAATGGTGCATGCAAGGAGATGGCGCCCAACAG
TCCCCCGGCCACGGGGCCTGCCACCATACCCACGCCGAAACAAGCGCTCATGAGCCCGAAGTGGCGAGCC
CGATCTTCCCCATCGGTGATGTCGGCGATATAGGCGCCAGCAACCGCACCTGTGGCGCCGGTGATGCCGG
CCACGATGCGTCCGGCGTAGAGGCGATTAGTCCAATTTGTTAAAGACAGGATATCAGTGGTCCAGGCTCT
AGTTTTGACTCAACAATATCACCAGCTGAAGCCTATAGAGTACGAGCCATAGATAAAATAAAAGATTTTA
TTTAGTCTCCAGAAAAAGGGGGGAATGAAAGACCCCACCTGTAGGTTTGGCAAGCTAGCTTAAGTAACGC
CATTTTGCAAGGCATGGAAAATACATAACTGAGAATAGAGAAGTTCAGATCAAGGTTAGGAACAGAGAGA
CAGCAGAATATGGGCCAAACAGGATATCTGTGGTAAGCAGTTCCTGCCCCGGCTCAGGGCCAAGAACAGA
TGGTCCCCAGATGCGGTCCCGCCCTCAGCAGTTTCTAGAGAACCATCAGATGTTTCCAGGGTGCCCCAAG
GACCTGAAATGACCCTGTGCCTTATTTGAACTAACCAATCAGTTCGCTTCTCGCTTCTGTTCGCGCGCTT
CTGCTCCCCGAGCTCAATAAAAGAGCCCACAACCCCTCACTCGGCGCGCCAGTCCTCCGATAGACTGCGT
CGCCCGGGTACCCGTATTCCCAATAAAGCCTCTTGCTGTTTGCATCCGAATCGTGGACTCGCTGATCCTT
GGGAGGGTCTCCTCAGATTGATTGACTGCCCACCTCGGGGGTCTTTCATTTGGAGGTTCCACCGAGATTT
GGAGACCCCTGCCCAGGGACCACCGACCCCCCCGCCGGGAGGTAAGCTGGCCAGCGGTCGTTTCGTGTCT
GTCTCTGTCTTTGTGCGTGTTTGTGCCGGCATCTAATGTTTGCGCCTGCGTCTGTACTAGTTAGCTAACT
AGCTCTGTATCTGGCGGACCCGTGGTGGAACTGACGAGTTCTGAACACCCGGCCGCAACCCTGGGAGACG
TCCCAGGGACTTTGGGGGCCGTTTTTGTGGCCCGACCTGAGGAAGGGAGTCGATGTGGAATCCGACCCCG
TCAGGATATGTGGTTCTGGTAGGAGACGAGAACCTAAAACAGTTCCCGCCTCCGTCTGAATTTTTGCTTT
CGGTTTGGAACCGAAGCCGCGCGTCTTGTCTGCTGCAGCGCTGCAGCATCGTTCTGTGTTGTCTCTGTCT
GACTGTGTTTCTGTATTTGTCTGAAAATTAGGGCCAGACTGTTACCACTCCCTTAAGTTTGACCTTAGGT
CACTGGAAAGATGTCGAGCGGATCGCTCACAACCAGTCGGTAGATGTCAAGAAGAGACGTTGGGTTACCT
TCTGCTCTGCAGAATGGCCAACCTTTAACGTCGGATGGCCGCGAGACGGCACCTTTAACCGAGACCTCAT
CACCCAGGTTAAGATCAAGGTCTTTTCACCTGGCCCGCATGGACACCCAGACCAGGTCCCCTACATCGTG
ACCTGGGAAGCCTTGGCTTTTGACCCCCCTCCCTGGGTCAAGCCCTTTGTACACCCTAAGCCTCCGCCTC
CTCTTCCTCCATCCGCCCCGTCTCTCCCCCTTGAACCTCCTCGTTCGACCCCGCCTCGATCCTCCCTTTA
TCCAGCCCTCACTCCTTCTCTAGGCGCCGGAATTCCGAACAGTCTTCCGTAATAGAAGACACAAGGCTCG
AGCGGGATCAATTCCGCCCCCCCCCTAACGTTACTGGCCGAAGCCGCTTGGAATAAGGCCGGTGTGCGTT
TGTCTATATGTTATTTTCCACCATATTGCCGTCTTTTGGCAATGTGAGGGCCCGGAAACCTGGCCCTGTC
TTCTTGACGAGCATTCCTAGGGGTCTTTCCCCTCTCGCCAAAGGAATGCAAGGTCTGTTGAATGTCGTGA
AGGAAGCAGTTCCTCTGGAAGCTTCTTGAAGACAAACAACGTCTGTAGCGACCCTTTGCAGGCAGCGGAA
CCCCCCACCTGGCGACAGGTGCCTCTGCGGCCAAAAGCCACGTGTATAAGATACACCTGCAAAGGCGGCA
CAACCCCAGTGCCACGTTGTGAGTTGGATAGTTGTGGAAAGAGTCAAATGGCTCTCCTCAAGCGTATTCA
ACAAGGGGCTGAAGGATGCCCAGAAGGTACCCCATTGTATGGGATCTGATCTGGGGCCTCGGTGCACATG
CTTTACATGTGTTTAGTCGAGGTTAAAAAAACGTCTAGGCCCCCCGAACCACGGGGACGTGGTTTTCCTT
TGAAAAACACGATAATACCATGCCAGAGCCTTCTAAGTCTGCACCAGCCCCTAAGAAGGGATCTAAGAAA
GCCATCTCTAAGGCGCAGAAGAAGGATGGCAAGAAGCGCAAGCGCAGCCGCAAGGAGAGCTATTCGGTGT
ACGTGTACAAGGTGCTGAAGCAAGTGCACCCCGACACCGGCATCTCCTCCAAGGCCATGGGCATCATGAA
CTCGTTCGTGAACGACATCTTCGAGCGCATCGCGAGCGAGGCGTCCCGCCTGGCGCATTACAACAAGCGC
TCGACCATCACGTCCCGGGAGATCCAGACGGCCGTGCGCCTGCTGCTGCCCGGGGAGCTGGCCAAGCACG
CCGTGTCGGAGGGCACTAAGGCCGTCACCAAGTACACCAGCTCCAAGGACCCACCGGTCGCCACCGGATC
CACGGTCGCCACCATGGGCGACACCTATCGGTACATTGGAGGAGGCGGGGGAGGGGAGGACCAGGTGGAC
CCCAGGCTGATCGACGGCAAGGGAGGAGGCGGGGGAGGGTACCCATACGATGTGCCAGATTACGCTGGCA
TGCTGATGGTGTAAGCGGCCGCGACTCTAGAGTCGACCTGCAGGCATGCAAGCTTCAGGTAGCCGGCTAA
CGTTAACAACCGGTACCTCTAGAACTATAGCTAGCATGCGCAAATTTAAAGCGCTGATATCGATAAAATA
AAAGATTTTATTTAGTCTCCAGAAAAAGGGGGGAATGAAAGACCCCACCTGTAGGTTTGGCAAGCTAGCT
TAAGTAACGCCATTTTGCAAGGCATGGAAAATACATAACTGAGAATAGAGAAGTTCAGATCAAGGTTAGG
AACAGAGAGACAGCAGAATATGGGCCAAACAGGATATCTGTGGTAAGCAGTTCCTGCCCCGGCTCAGGGC
CAAGAACAGATGGTCCCCAGATGCGGTCCCGCCCTCAGCAGTTTCTAGAGAACCATCAGATGTTTCCAGG
GTGCCCCAAGGACCTGAAATGACCCTGTGCCTTATTTGAACTAACCAATCAGTTCGCTTCTCGCTTCTGT
TCGCGCGCTTCTGCTCCCCGAGCTCAATAAAAGAGCCCACAACCCCTCACTCGGCGCGCCAGTCCTCCGA
TAGACTGCGTCGCCCGGGTACCCGTGTATCCAATAAACCCTCTTGCAGTTGCATCCGACTTGTGGTCTCG
CTGTTCCTTGGGAGGGTCTCCTCTGAGTGATTGACTACCCGTCAGCGGGGGTCTTTCATGGGTAACAGTT
TCTTGAAGTTGGAGAACAACATTCTGAGGGTAGGAGTCGAATATTAAGTAATCCTGACTCAATTAGCCAC
TGTTTTGAATCCACATACTCCAATACTCCTGAAATAGTTCATTATGGACAGCGCAGAAAGAGCTGGGGAG
AATTGTGAAATTGTTATCCGCTCACAATTCCACACAACATACGAGCCGGAAGCATAAAGTGTAAAGCCTG
GGGTGCCTAATGAGTGAGCTAACTCACATTAATTGCGTTGCGCTCACTGCCCGCTTTCCAGTCGGGAAAC
CTGTCGTGCCAGCTGCATTAATGAATCGGCCAACGCGCGGGGAGAGGCGGTTTGCGTATTGGGCGCTCTT
CCGCTTCCTCGCTCACTGACTCGCTGCGCTCGGTCGTTCGGCTGCGGCGAGCGGTATCAGCTCACTCAAA
GGCGGTAATACGGTTATCCACAGAATCAGGGGATAACGCAGGAAAGAACATGTGAGCAAAAGGCCAGCAA
AAGGCCAGGAACCGTAAAAAGGCCGCGTTGCTGGCGTTTTTCCATAGGCTCCGCCCCCCTGACGAGCATC
ACAAAAATCGACGCTCAAGTCAGAGGTGGCGAAACCCGACAGGACTATAAAGATACCAGGCGTTTCCCCC
TGGAAGCTCCCTCGTGCGCTCTCCTGTTCCGACCCTGCCGCTTACCGGATACCTGTCCGCCTTTCTCCCT
TCGGGAAGCGTGGCGCTTTCTCATAGCTCACGCTGTAGGTATCTCAGTTCGGTGTAGGTCGTTCGCTCCA
AGCTGGGCTGTGTGCACGAACCCCCCGTTCAGCCCGACCGCTGCGCCTTATCCGGTAACTATCGTCTTGA
GTCCAACCCGGTAAGACACGACTTATCGCCACTGGCAGCAGCCACTGGTAACAGGATTAGCAGAGCGAGG
TATGTAGGCGGTGCTACAGAGTTCTTGAAGTGGTGGCCTAACTACGGCTACACTAGAAGAACAGTATTTG
GTATCTGCGCTCTGCTGAAGCCAGTTACCTTCGGAAAAAGAGTTGGTAGCTCTTGATCCGGCAAACAAAC
CACCGCTGGTAGCGGTGGTTTTTTTGTTTGCAAGCAGCAGATTACGCGCAGAAAAAAAGGATCTCAAGAA
GATCCTTTGATCTTTTCTACGGGGTCTGACGCTCAGTGGAACGAAAACTCACGTTAAGGGATTTTGGTCA
TGAGATTATCAAAAAGGATCTTCACCTAGATCCTTTTAAATTAAAAATGAAGTTTTAAATCAATCTAAAG
TATATATGAGTAAACTTGGTCTGACAGTTACCAATGCTTAATCAGTGAGGCACCTATCTCAGCGATCTGT
CTATTTCGTTCATCCATAGTTGCCTGACTCCCCGTCGTGTAGATAACTACGATACGGGAGGGCTTACCAT
CTGGCCCCAGTGCTGCAATGATACCGCGAGACCCACGCTCACCGGCTCCAGATTTATCAGCAATAAACCA
GCCAGCCGGAAGGGCCGAGCGCAGAAGTGGTCCTGCAACTTTATCCGCCTCCATCCAGTCTATTAATTGT
TGCCGGGAAGCTAGAGTAAGTAGTTCGCCAGTTAATAGTTTGCGCAACGTTGTTGCCATTGCTACAGGCA
TCGTGGTGTCACGCTCGTCGTTTGGTATGGCTTCATTCAGCTCCGGTTCCCAACGATCAAGGCGAGTTAC
ATGATCCCCCATGTTGTGCAAAAAAGCGGTTAGCTCCTTCGGTCCTCCGATCGTTGTCAGAAGTAAGTTG
GCCGCAGTGTTATCACTCATGGTTATGGCAGCACTGCATAATTCTCTTACTGTCATGCCATCCGTAAGAT
GCTTTTCTGTGACTGGTGAGTACTCAACCAAGTCATTCTGAGAATAGTGTATGCGGCGACCGAGTTGCTC
TTGCCCGGCGTCAATACGGGATAATACCGCGCCACATAGCAGAACTTTAAAAGTGCTCATCATTGGAAAA
CGTTCTTCGGGGCGAAAACTCTCAAGGATCTTACCGCTGTTGAGATCCAGTTCGATGTAACCCACTCGTG
CACCCAACTGATCTTCAGCATCTTTTACTTTCACCAGCGTTTCTGGGTGAGCAAAAACAGGAAGGCAAAA
TGCCGCAAAAAAGGGAATAAGGGCGACACGGAAATGTTGAATACTCATACTCTTCCTTTTTCAATATTAT
TGAAGCATTTATCAGGGTTATTGTCTCATGAGCGGATACATATTTGAATGTATTTAGAAAAATAAACAAA
TAGGGGTTCCGCGCACATTTCCCCGAAAAGTGCCACCTGACGTCTAAGAAACCATTATTATCATGACATT
AACCTATAAAAATAGGCGTATCACGAGGCCCTTTCGTCTCGCGCGTTTCGGTGATGACGGTGAAAACCTC
TGACACATGCAGCTCCCGGAGACGGTCACAGCTTGTCTGTAAGCGGATGCCGGGAGCAGACAAGCCCGTC
AGGGCGCGTCAGCGGGTGTTGGCGGGTGTCGGGGCTGGCTTAACTATGCGGCATCAGAGCAGATTGTACT
GAGAGTGCACCATATGCGGTGTGAAATACCGCACAGATGCGTAAGGAGAAAATACCGCATCAGGCGCCAT
TCGCCATTCAGGCTGCGCAACTGTTGGGAAGGGCGATCGGTGCGGGCCTCTTCGCTATTACGCCAGCTGG
CGAAAGGGGGATGTGCTGCAAGGCGATTAAGTTGGGTAACGCCAGGG
